Addgene plasmid #69345: pLpp5oGFP
Purpose: Orthogonal GFP message under lpp5 promoter
Depositing lab: Michael Jewett. Depositing organization: Northwestern University. Publication: Protein synthesis by ribosomes with tethered subunits. Orelle C, Carlson ED, Szal T, Florin T, Jewett MC, Mankin AS. Nature. 2015 Jul 29. doi: 10.1038/nature14862. PubMed 26222032.
Backbone
  Vector backbone: pT7-FLAG-4 base
  Backbone size w/o insert (bp): 5432
  Total vector size (bp): 6155
  Vector type: Bacterial Expression
Growth in bacteria
  Bacterial resistance: Kanamycin, 50 μg/mL
  Growth temperature: 37°C
  Growth strain: DH5alpha
  Copy number: Unknown
Gene/Insert
  Gene/Insert name: super folder GFP (alt name: sfGFP)
  Insert size (bp): 723
Terms and licenses: Academic/Nonprofit Terms; Industry Terms: Not Available to Industry
How to cite: pLpp5oGFP was a gift from Michael Jewett (Addgene plasmid # 69345 ; http://n2t.net/addgene:69345 ; RRID:Addgene_69345)
