[The description below was written by a language model from this plasmid's Addgene catalogue record and pLannotate feature annotations shown in this document.]
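Description:
pLpp5oGFP is a 6,155 bp bacterial expression plasmid built on a pT7-FLAG-4-derived backbone and designed to produce an "orthogonal" superfolder GFP message from the lpp5 promoter. It is propagated in E. coli under kanamycin selection, provided by an aph(3')-Ia aminoglycoside phosphotransferase gene, and replicates from a ColE1/pMB1-type origin. The catalogue lists its copy number as unknown. An f1 phage origin is also present, along with backbone remnants: fragments of bom, rop, a tetracycline resistance gene, a Tn903 transposition protein and the AmpR promoter.

The payload is a 723 bp sfGFP insert. The annotation shows the superfolder GFP coding sequence followed directly by a partial Strep-tag II match, suggesting a C-terminal affinity tag. Downstream lie a 5S rRNA segment and the rrnB T1 and T2 terminators, which end transcription of the reporter. The lpp5 promoter itself is not picked up in the feature table, but a lac operator sits just upstream of the GFP coding sequence. The plasmid also carries lacI under the lacIq promoter, so reporter transcription is probably repressible by Lac repressor and inducible with IPTG. A separate lac promoter/operator/CAP site and lacZα segment appears next to lacI.

In this context "orthogonal" generally means that the mRNA carries an altered ribosome-binding sequence recognised only by ribosomes with a matching altered anti-Shine-Dalgarno sequence. The record does not describe the specific sequence change. Consistent with its association with work on ribosomes with tethered subunits, the plasmid would serve as a fluorescent reporter of translation by an engineered ribosome population, separate from the host's native ribosomes.
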