Features (pLannotate 1.2.2; 22 found; start..end, strand, type, name):
    203..219     +  protein_bind   lac operator: The lac repressor binds to the lac operator to inhibit transcription in E. coli. This inhibition can be relieved by adding lactose or isopropyl-β-D-thiogalactopyranoside (IPTG). lac repressor encoded by lacI
    254..949     +  CDS            Superfolder GFP: Superfolder GFP is a basic (constitutively fluorescent) green fluorescent protein published in 2005, derived from Aequorea victoria. It is reported to be a very rapidly-maturing weak dimer.
    950..972     +  CDS            Strep-Tag II (fragment): peptide that binds Strep-Tactin®, an engineered form of streptavidin
    985..1001    +  CDS            SET1 (fragment): solubility-enhancement tag derived from T7 phage gene 10B
   1097..1212    +  ncRNA          5S rRNA: Accession: RF00001 - 5S ribosomal RNA
   1216..1302    +  terminator     rrnB T1 terminator: Escherichia coli rrnB; transcription terminator T1 from the E. coli rrnB gene
   1394..1421    +  terminator     rrnB T2 terminator: transcription terminator T2 from the E. coli rrnB gene
   1440..1495    +  promoter       AmpR promoter (fragment): bla
   1558..2146    +  rep_origin     ori: high-copy-number ColE1/pMB1/pBR322/pUC origin of replication
   2332..2383    -  misc_feature   bom (fragment): basis of mobility region from pBR322
   2393..2821    +  rep_origin     f1 ori (sequence partly withheld): f1 bacteriophage origin of replication; arrow indicates direction of (+) strand synthesis
   2852..2929    -  misc_feature   bom (fragment): basis of mobility region from pBR322
   3217..3390    -  CDS            lacZα: LacZα fragment of β-galactosidase; lacZ fragment
   3410..3426    -  protein_bind   lac operator: The lac repressor binds to the lac operator to inhibit transcription in E. coli. This inhibition can be relieved by adding lactose or isopropyl-β-D-thiogalactopyranoside (IPTG). lac repressor encoded by lacI
   3434..3464    -  promoter       lac promoter: promoter for the E. coli lac operon
   3479..3500    -  protein_bind   CAP binding site: CAP binding activates transcription in the presence of cAMP. E. coli catabolite activator protein
   3513..4595    -  CDS            lacI: lac repressor; lacI; The lac repressor binds to the lac operator to inhibit transcription in E. coli. This inhibition can be relieved by adding lactose or isopropyl-β-D-thiogalactopyranoside (IPTG).
   4596..4673    -  promoter       lacIq promoter: lacI (mutant); In the lacIq allele, a single base change in the promoter boosts expression of the lacI gene about 10-fold.
   4809..4848    -  CDS            rop (fragment): Rop protein, which maintains plasmids at low copy number; rop
   4849..5030    -  CDS            TcR (fragment): tetracycline efflux protein; tet; confers resistance to tetracycline
   5053..5199    -  CDS            TRA2_ECOLX (fragment): Protein predicted: Swiss-Prot protein existence level 4. Required for transposition of transposon Tn903. From Escherichia coli.
   5340..6155    -  CDS            KanR: aminoglycoside phosphotransferase; aph(3')-Ia; confers resistance to kanamycin in bacteria or G418 (Geneticin®) in eukaryotes
>Addgene plasmid #69345 | pLpp5oGFP | depositor full sequence | sequence record 123074 | lpp5-sfGFP
AACACCCCTTGTATTACTGTTTATGTAAGCAGACAGTTTTATTGTTCATGATGATATATTTTTATCTTGT
GCAATGTAACATCAGAGATTTTGAGACACAACGTGGCTTTCCCCCCCCCCCCTGCAGGTCGACGGATCCT
AATACGACTCACTATCAAAAAAATATTGACAACATAAAAAACTTTGTGTTATACTTGTGGAATTGTGAGC
GGATAACAATTCTATATCTGTTATTTTTTCACACCACAGATCTATGAGCAAAGGTGAAGAACTGTTTACC
GGCGTTGTGCCGATTCTGGTGGAACTGGATGGCGATGTGAACGGTCACAAATTCAGCGTGCGTGGTGAAG
GTGAAGGCGATGCCACGATTGGCAAACTGACGCTGAAATTTATCTGCACCACCGGCAAACTGCCGGTGCC
GTGGCCGACGCTGGTGACCACCCTGACCTATGGCGTTCAGTGTTTTAGTCGCTATCCGGATCACATGAAA
CGTCACGATTTCTTTAAATCTGCAATGCCGGAAGGCTATGTGCAGGAACGTACGATTAGCTTTAAAGATG
ATGGCAAATATAAAACGCGCGCCGTTGTGAAATTTGAAGGCGATACCCTGGTGAACCGCATTGAACTGAA
AGGCACGGATTTTAAAGAAGATGGCAATATCCTGGGCCATAAACTGGAATACAACTTTAATAGCCATAAT
GTTTATATTACGGCGGATAAACAGAAAAATGGCATCAAAGCGAATTTTACCGTTCGCCATAACGTTGAAG
ATGGCAGTGTGCAGCTGGCAGATCATTATCAGCAGAATACCCCGATTGGTGATGGTCCGGTGCTGCTGCC
GGATAATCATTATCTGAGCACGCAGACCGTTCTGTCTAAAGATCCGAACGAAAAAGGCACGCGGGACCAC
ATGGTTCTGCACGAATATGTGAATGCGGCAGGTATTACGTGGAGCCATCCGCAGTTCGAAAAATAAGTCG
ACCGGCTGCTAACAAAGCCCGCGGCCGCTGAAGATCGATCTCGACGAGTGAGAGAAGATTTTCAGCCTGA
TACAGATTAAATCAGAACGCAGAAGCGGTCTGATAAAACAGAATTTGCCTGGCGGCAGTAGCGCGGTGGT
CCCACCTGACCCCATGCCGAACTCAGAAGTGAAACGCCGTAGCGCCGATGGTAGTGTGGGGTCTCCCCAT
GCGAGAGTAGGGAACTGCCAGGCATCAAATAAAACGAAAGGCTCAGTCGAAAGACTGGGCCTTTCGTTTT
ATCTGTTGTTTGTCGGTGAACGCTCTCCTGAGTAGGACAAATCCGCCGGGAGCGGATTTGAACGTTGCGA
AGCAACGGCCCGGAGGGTGGCGGGCAGGACGCCCGCCATAAACTGCCAGGCATCAAATTAAGCAGAAGGC
CATCCTGACGGATGGCCTTTTTGCGTTTCTACAAACTCTTTTGTTTATTTTTCTAAATACATTCAAATAT
GTATCCGCTCATGAGACAATAACCCCCTTAACGTGAGTTTTCGTTCCACTGAGCGTCAGACCCCGTAGAA
AAGATCAAAGGATCTTCTTGAGATCCTTTTTTTCTGCGCGTAATCTGCTGCTTGCAAACAAAAAAACCAC
CGCTACCAGCGGTGGTTTGTTTGCCGGATCAAGAGCTACCAACTCTTTTTCCGAAGGTAACTGGCTTCAG
CAGAGCGCAGATACCAAATACTGTCCTTCTAGTGTAGCCGTAGTTAGGCCACCACTTCAAGAACTCTGTA
GCACCGCCTACATACCTCGCTCTGCTAATCCTGTTACCAGTGGCTGCTGCCAGTGGCGATAAGTCGTGTC
TTACCGGGTTGGACTCAAGACGATAGTTACCGGATAAGGCGCAGCGGTCGGGCTGAACGGGGGGTTCGTG
CACACAGCCCAGCTTGGAGCGAACGACCTACACCGAACTGAGATACCTACAGCGTGAGCTATGAGAAAGC
GCCACGCTTCCCGAAGGGAGAAAGGCGGACAGGTATCCGGTAAGCGGCAGGGTCGGAACAGGAGAGCGCA
CGAGGGAGCTTCCAGGGGGAAACGCCTGGTATCTTTATAGTCCTGTCGGGTTTCGCCACCTCTGACTTGA
GCGTCGATTTTTGTGATGCTCGTCAGGGGGGCGGAGCCTATGGAAAAACGCCAGCAACGCGGCCTTTTTA
CGGTTCCTGGCCTTTTGCTGGCCTTTTGCTCACATGTTCTTTCCTGCGTTATCCCCTGATTCTGTGGATA
ACCGTATTACCGCCTTTGAGTGAGCTGATACCGCTCGCCGCAGCCGAACGACCGAGCGCAGCGAGTCAGT
GAGCGAGGAAGCGGAAGAGCGCCTGATGCGGTATTTTCTCCTTACGCATCTGTGCGGTATTTCACACCGC
ATACAGATCCTG
[124 nt withheld, positions 2393-2516]
C
[91 nt withheld, positions 2518-2608]
A
[49 nt withheld, positions 2610-2658]
CCTTTGACGTTGGAGTCCACGTTCTTT
[37 nt withheld, positions 2686-2722]
ACCCTATCTCGGTCTATTCTTTTGATTTATAAGGGATTTTGCCGATTTCGGCCTATTGGTTAAAAAATGA
GCTGATTTAACAAAAATTTAACGCGAATTTTAACAAAATATTAACGTTTACAGGATCTGTATGGTGCACT
CTCAGTACAATCTGCTCTGATGCCGCATAGTTAAGCCAGTATACACTCCGCTATCGCTACGTGACTGCCT
CGACCTGCAGCAATTCCAACGCCATCAAAAATAATTCGCGTCTGGCCTTCCTGTAGCCAGCTTTCATCAA
CATTAAATGTGAGCGAGTAACAACCCGTCGGATTCTCCGTGGGAACAAACGGCGGATTGACCGTAATGGG
ATAGGTCACGTTGGTGTAGATGGGCGCATCGTAACCGTGCATCTGCCAGTTTGAGGGGACGACGACAGTA
TCGGCCTCAGGAAGATCGCACTCCAGCCAGCTTTCCGGCACCGCTTCTGGTGCCGGAAACCAGGCAAAGC
GCCATTCGCCATTCAGGCTGCGCAACTGTTGGGAAGGGCGATCGGTGCGGGCCTCTTCGCTATTACGCCA
GCTGGCGAAAGGGGGATGTGCTGCAAGGCGATTAAGTTGGGTAACGCCAGGGTTTTCCCAGTCACGACGT
TGTAAAACGACGGCCAGTGAATCCGTAATCATGGTCATAGCTGTTTCCTGTGTGAAATTGTTATCCGCTC
ACAATTCCACACAACATACGAGCCGGAAGCATAAAGTGTAAAGCCTGGGGTGCCTAATGAGTGAGCTAAC
TTACATTAATTGCGTTGCGCTCACTGCCCGCTTTCCAGTCGGGAAACCTGTCGTGCCAGCTGCATTAATG
AATCGGCCAACGCGCGGGGAGAGGCGGTTTGCGTATTGGGCGCCAGGGTGGTTTTTCTTTTCACCAGTGA
GACGGGCAACAGCTGATTGCCCTTCACCGCCTGGCCCTGAGAGAGTTGCAGCAAGCGGTCCACGCTGGTT
TGCCCCAGCAGGCGAAAATCCTGTTTGATGGTGGTTAACGGCGGGATATAACATGAGCTGTCTTCGGTAT
CGTCGTATCCCACTACCGAGATATCCGCACCAACGCGCAGCCCGGACTCGGTAATGGCGCGCATTGCGCC
CAGCGCCATCTGATCGTTGGCAACCAGCATCGCAGTGGGAACGATGCCCTCATTCAGCATTTGCATGGTT
TGTTGAAAACCGGACATGGCACTCCAGTCGCCTTCCCGTTCCGCTATCGGCTGAATTTGATTGCGAGTGA
GATATTTATGCCAGCCAGCCAGACGCAGACGCGCCGAGACAGAACTTAATGGGCCCGCTAACAGCGCGAT
TTGCTGGTGACCCAATGCGACCAGATGCTCCACGCCCAGTCGCGTACCGTCTTCATGGGAGAAAATAATA
CTGTTGATGGGTGTCTGGTCAGAGACATCAAGAAATAACGCCGGAACATTAGTGCAGGCAGCTTCCACAG
CAATGGCATCCTGGTCATCCAGCGGATAGTTAATGATCAGCCCACTGACGCGTTGCGCGAGAAGATTGTG
CACCGCCGCTTTACAGGCTTCGACGCCGCTTCGTTCTACCATCGACACCACCACGCTGGCACCCAGTTGA
TCGGCGCGAGATTTAATCGCCGCGACAATTTGCGACGGCGCGTGCAGGGCCAGACTGGAGGTGGCAACGC
CAATCAGCAACGACTGTTTGCCCGCCAGTTGTTGTGCCACGCGGTTGGGAATGTAATTCAGCTCCGCCAT
CGCCGCTTCCACTTTTTCCCGCGTTTTCGCAGAAACGTGGCTGGCCTGGTTCACCACGCGGGAAACGGTC
TGATAAGAGACACCGGCATACTCTGCGACATCGTATAACGTTACTGGTTTCACATTCACCACCCTGAATT
GACTCTCTTCCGGGCGCTATCATGCCATACCGCGAAAGGTTTTGCACCATTCCATGGTGTCGGAATTGCT
GCAGGTCGAGGGGGTCATGGCTGCGCCCCGACACCCGCCAACACCCGCTGACGCGCCCTGACGGGCTTGT
CTGCTCCCGGCATCCGCTTACAGACAAGCTGTGACCGTCTCCGGGAGCTGCATGTGTCAGAGGTTTTCAC
CGTCATCACCGAAACGCGCGAGGCAGGATGGCGCCCAACAGTCCCCCGGCCACGGGGCCTGCCACCATAC
CCACGCCGAAACAAGCGCTCATGAGCCCGAAGTGGCGAGCCCGATCTTCCCCATCGGTGATGTCGGCGAT
ATAGGCGCCAGCAACCGCACCTGTGGCGCCGGTGATGCCGGCCACGATGCGTCCGGCGTAGAGGATCCGT
CGACCTGCAGGGGGGGGGGGGCGCTGAGGTCTGCCTCGTGAAGAAGGTGTTGCTGACTCATACCAGGCCT
GAATCGCCCCATCATCCAGCCAGAAAGTGAGGGAGCCACGGTTGATGAGAGCTTTGTTGTAGGTGGACCA
GTTGGTGATTTTGAACTTTTGCTTTGCCACGGAACGGTCTGCGTTGTCGGGAAGATGCGTGATCTGATCC
TTCAACTCAGCAAAAGTTCGATTTATTCAACAAAGCCGCCGTCCCGTCAAGTCAGCGTAATGCTCTGCCA
GTGTTACAACCAATTAACCAATTCTGATTAGAAAAACTCATCGAGCATCAAATGAAACTGCAATTTATTC
ATATCAGGATTATCAATACCATATTTTTGAAAAAGCCGTTTCTGTAATGAAGGAGAAAACTCACCGAGGC
AGTTCCATAGGATGGCAAGATCCTGGTATCGGTCTGCGATTCCGACTCGTCCAACATCAATACAACCTAT
TAATTTCCCCTCGTCAAAAATAAGGTTATCAAGTGAGAAATCACCATGAGTGACGACTGAATCCGGTGAG
AATGGCAAAAGCTTATGCATTTCTTTCCAGACTTGTTCAACAGGCCAGCCATTACGCTCGTCATCAAAAT
CACTCGCATCAACCAAACCGTTATTCATTCGTGATTGCGCCTGAGCGAGACGAAATACGCGATCGCTGTT
AAAAGGACAATTACAAACAGGAATCGAATGCAACCGGCGCAGGAACACTGCCAGCGCATCAACAATATTT
TCACCTGAATCAGGATATTCTTCTAATACCTGGAATGCTGTTTTCCCGGGGATCGCAGTGGTGAGTAACC
ATGCATCATCAGGAGTACGGATAAAATGCTTGATGGTCGGAAGAGGCATAAATTCCGTCAGCCAGTTTAG
TCTGACCATCTCATCTGTAACATCATTGGCAACGCTACCTTTGCCATGTTTCAGAAACAACTCTGGCGCA
TCGGGCTTCCCATACAATCGATAGATTGTCGCACCTGATTGCCCGACATTATCGCGAGCCCATTTATACC
CATATAAATCAGCATCCATGTTGGAATTTAATCGCGGCCTCGAGCAAGACGTTTCCCGTTGAATATGGCT
CAT
