>Addgene plasmid #69345 | pLpp5oGFP | addgene partial sequence | sequence record 125334 | pENTR-R 5'-ATGGCTCATAACACCCCTTG-3'
TATTGTTCATGATGATATATTTTTATCTTGTGCAATGTAACATCAGAGATTTTGAGACACAACGTGGCTT
TCCCCCCCCCCCCTGCAGGTCGACGGATCCTAATACGACTCACTATCAAAAAAATATTGACAACATAAAA
AACTTTGTGTTATACTTGTGGAATTGTGAGCGGATAACAATTCTATATCTGTTATTTTTTCACACCACAG
ATCTATGAGCAAAGGTGAAGAACTGTTTACCGGCGTTGTGCCGATTCTGGTGGAACTGGATGGCGATGTG
AACGGTCACAAATTCAGCGTGCGTGGTGAAGGTGAAGGCGATGCCACGATTGGCAAACTGACGCTGAAAT
TTATCTGCACCACCGGCAAACTGCCGGTGCCGTGGCCGACGCTGGTGACCACCCTGACCTATGGCGTTCA
GTGTTTTAGTCGCTATCCGGATCACATGAAACGTCACGATTTCTTTAAATCTGCAATGCCGGAAGGCTAT
GTGCAGGAACGTACGATTAGCTTTAAAGATGATGGCAAATATAAAACGCGCGCCGTTGTGAAATTTGAAG
GCGATACCCTGGTGAACCGCATTGAACTGAAAGGCACGGATTTTAAAGAAGATGGCAATATCCTGGGCCA
TAAACTGGAATACAACTTTAATAGCCATAATGTTTATATTACGGCGGATAAACAGAAAAATGGCATCAAA
GCGAATTTTACCGTTCGCCATAACGTTGAAGATGGCAGTGTGCAGCTGGCAGATCATTATCAGCAGAATA
CCCCGATTGGTGATGGTCCGGTGCTGCTG
