>Addgene plasmid #69345 | pLpp5oGFP | addgene partial sequence | sequence record 125335 | pBAD-R 5'-GATTTAATCTGTATCAGG-3'
ATCGATCTTCAGCGGCCGCGGGCTTTGTTAGCAGCCGGTCGACTTATTTTTCGAACTGCGGATGGCTCCA
CGTAATACCTGCCGCATTCACATATTCGTGCAGAACCATGTGGTCCCGCGTGCCTTTTTCGTTCGGATCT
TTAGACAGAACGGTCTGCGTGCTCAGATAATGATTATCCGGCAGCAGCACCGGACCATCACCAATCGGGG
TATTCTGCTGATAATGATCTGCCAGCTGCACACTGCCATCTTCAACGTTATGGCGAACGGTAAAATTCGC
TTTGATGCCATTTTTCTGTTTATCCGCCGTAATATAAACATTATGGCTATTAAAGTTGTATTCCAGTTTA
TGGCCCAGGATATTGCCATCTTCTTTAAAATCCGTGCCTTTCAGTTCAATGCGGTTCACCAGGGTATCGC
CTTCAAATTTCACAACGGCGCGCGTTTTATATTTGCCATCATCTTTAAAGCTAATCGTACGTTCCTGCAC
ATAGCCTTCCGGCATTGCAGATTTAAAGAAATCGTGACGTTTCATGTGATCCGGATAGCGACTAAAACAC
TGAACGCCATAGGTCAGGGTGGTCACCAGCGTCGGCCACGGCACCGGCAGTTTGCCGGTGGTGCAGATAA
ATTTCAGCGTCAGTTTGCCAATCGTGGCATCGCCTTCACCTTCACCACGCACGCTGAATTTGTGACCGTT
CACATCGCCATCCAGTTCCACCAGAATCGGCACAACGCCGGTAAACAGTTCTTCACCTTTGCTCATAGAT
CTGTGGTGTGAAAAAATAACAGATATAGAATTGTTATCCGCTCACAATTCCACAAGTATAACACAAAGTT
TTTTATGTTGTCAATATTTTTTTGATAGTGAGTCGTATTAGGATC
